Addgene plasmid #178846: pFLAG-CMV4-ZIKV-NS4B
Purpose: Mammalian expression of ZIKV ORF
Depositing lab: Judy Lieberman. Depositing organization: Boston Children's Hospital. Publication: Decidual NK cells kill Zika virus-infected trophoblasts. Sen Santara S, Crespo AC, Mulik S, Ovies C, Boulenouar S, Strominger JL, Lieberman J. Proc Natl Acad Sci U S A. 2021 Nov 23;118(47):e2115410118. doi: 10.1073/pnas.2115410118. PubMed 34785597.
Backbone
  Vector backbone: pFLAG-CMV-4
  Vector type: Mammalian Expression
Growth in bacteria
  Bacterial resistance: Ampicillin, 100 μg/mL
  Growth temperature: 37°C
  Growth strain: DH5alpha
  Copy number: High Copy
Gene/Insert
  Gene/Insert name: ZIKV-NS4B
  Species: Zika Virus
  Cloning method: Restriction Enzyme; 5′ cloning site unknown (unknown if destroyed)
Terms and licenses: Academic/Nonprofit Terms; Industry Terms: Not Available to Industry
Depositor comments: Sequence from PRVABC59 genome (GenBank Sequence Accession:KX377337)
How to cite: pFLAG-CMV4-ZIKV-NS4B was a gift from Judy Lieberman (Addgene plasmid # 178846 ; http://n2t.net/addgene:178846 ; RRID:Addgene_178846)
