[The description below was written by a language model from this plasmid's Addgene catalogue record and pLannotate feature annotations shown in this document.]
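Description:
pFLAG-CMV4-ZIKV-NS4B is a mammalian expression plasmid of about 6.3 kb that carries the NS4B open reading frame of Zika virus, with the coding sequence taken from the PRVABC59 strain genome according to the depositor. It is catalogued on the pFLAG-CMV-4 backbone and is maintained in E. coli as a high-copy plasmid through a ColE1/pUC-type origin, with selection by ampicillin via the β-lactamase gene. An f1 phage origin is also present, along with remnants of lac regulatory sequence and a pBR322 bom fragment that are carry-overs from the vector lineage.

Expression of the insert is driven by the human cytomegalovirus immediate-early enhancer and promoter, followed by a T7 promoter, an 834-nt coding segment, and the bovine growth hormone polyadenylation signal. The annotation tool matched this segment to the Zika polyprotein as a whole, and the accompanying text about NS5 is simply the generic polyprotein entry description; the catalogue identifies the fragment as NS4B, a small membrane-associated nonstructural protein. The backbone name implies a FLAG epitope tag, but no FLAG feature is annotated, so the tag and its position cannot be confirmed from this record; the 5′ cloning site is likewise recorded as unknown. A short hit labelled as a truncated HIV-1 LTR just after the CMV promoter is probably an incidental match. A separate SV40 early promoter–neo–SV40 poly(A) cassette, with a trailing ble fragment, provides G418 selection in mammalian cells. The construct is intended for expressing a single Zika virus protein in mammalian cells, and was deposited with work on decidual NK cell killing of Zika-infected trophoblasts.
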