Features (pLannotate 1.2.2; 20 found; start..end, strand, type, name):
    141..470     +  promoter       SV40 promoter: SV40 enhancer and early promoter
    537..1328    +  CDS            neo: KKA2_KLEPN - Also known as kan, nptII. Experimental evidence at protein level: Swiss-Prot protein existence level 1. Resistance to kanamycin, neomycin, paromomycin, ribostamycin, butirosin and gentamicin B. From Klebsiella pneumoniae.
   1352..1510    +  CDS            ble (fragment): BLE_KLEPN - Experimental evidence at protein level: Swiss-Prot protein existence level 1. Binding protein with a strong affinity to the bleomycin family of antibiotics. Binds to CL990; an antimitotic-antibiotic compound. From Klebsiella pneumoniae.
   1505..1626    +  polyA_signal   SV40 poly(A) signal: SV40 polyadenylation signal
   1699..1715    -  protein_bind   lac operator: The lac repressor binds to the lac operator to inhibit transcription in E. coli. This inhibition can be relieved by adding lactose or isopropyl-β-D-thiogalactopyranoside (IPTG). lac repressor encoded by lacI
   1723..1753    -  promoter       lac promoter: promoter for the E. coli lac operon
   1768..1789    -  protein_bind   CAP binding site: CAP binding activates transcription in the presence of cAMP. E. coli catabolite activator protein
   1802..1894    -  CDS            lacI (fragment): lac repressor; lacI; The lac repressor binds to the lac operator to inhibit transcription in E. coli. This inhibition can be relieved by adding lactose or isopropyl-β-D-thiogalactopyranoside (IPTG).
   2077..2665    -  rep_origin     ori: high-copy-number ColE1/pMB1/pBR322/pUC origin of replication
   2836..3696    -  CDS            AmpR: β-lactamase; bla; confers resistance to ampicillin, carbenicillin, and related antibiotics
   3697..3801    -  promoter       AmpR promoter: bla
   3860..3912    -  misc_feature   bom (fragment): basis of mobility region from pBR322
   4067..4446    +  enhancer       CMV enhancer: human cytomegalovirus immediate early enhancer
   4447..4650    +  promoter       CMV promoter: human cytomegalovirus (CMV) immediate early promoter
   4646..4679    +  LTR            5' LTR (truncated) (fragment): truncated 5' long terminal repeat (LTR) from HIV-1
   4695..4713    +  promoter       T7 promoter: promoter for bacteriophage T7 RNA polymerase
   4779..5612    +  CDS            POLG_ZIKVF (fragment): Experimental evidence at protein level: Swiss-Prot protein existence level 1. [RNA-directed RNA polymerase NS5]: Replicates the viral (+) and (-) RNA genome, and performs the capping of genomes in the cytoplasm (PubMed:30951555). Methylates viral RNA cap at guanine N-7 and ribose 2'-O positions. Once sufficient NS5 is expressed, binds to the cap-proximal structure and inhibits further translation of the viral genome (By similarity). Besides its role in RNA genome replication, also prevents the establishment of a cellular antiviral state by blocking the interferon-alpha/beta (IFN-alpha/beta) si
   5683..5907    +  polyA_signal   bGH poly(A) signal: bovine growth hormone polyadenylation signal
   5911..5932    +  promoter       SV40 promoter (fragment): SV40 enhancer and early promoter
   5953..127     +  rep_origin     f1 ori (across the origin) (sequence partly withheld): f1 bacteriophage origin of replication; arrow indicates direction of (+) strand synthesis
>Addgene plasmid #178846 | pFLAG-CMV4-ZIKV-NS4B | addgene full sequence | sequence record 358497 | Addgene NGS Result
CTCTTGTTCCAAACTGGAACAACACTCAACCCTATCTCGGTCTATTCTTTTGATTTATAAGGGATTTTGC
CGATTTCGGCCTATTGGTTAAAAAATGAGCTGATTTAACAAAAATTTAACGCGAATTAATTCTGTGGAAT
GTGTGTCAGTTAGGGTGTGGAAAGTCCCCAGGCTCCCCAGCAGGCAGAAGTATGCAAAGCATGCATCTCA
ATTAGTCAGCAACCAGGTGTGGAAAGTCCCCAGGCTCCCCAGCAGGCAGAAGTATGCAAAGCATGCATCT
CAATTAGTCAGCAACCATAGTCCCGCCCCTAACTCCGCCCATCCCGCCCCTAACTCCGCCCAGTTCCGCC
CATTCTCCGCCCCATGGCTGACTAATTTTTTTTATTTATGCAGAGGCCGAGGCCGCCTCTGCCTCTGAGC
TATTCCAGAAGTAGTGAGGAGGCTTTTTTGGAGGCCTAGGCTTTTGCAAAAAGCTCCCGGGAGCTTGTAT
ATCCATTTTCGGATCTGATCAAGAGACAGGATGAGGATCGTTTCGCATGATTGAACAAGATGGATTGCAC
GCAGGTTCTCCGGCCGCTTGGGTGGAGAGGCTATTCGGCTATGACTGGGCACAACAGACAATCGGCTGCT
CTGATGCCGCCGTGTTCCGGCTGTCAGCGCAGGGGCGCCCGGTTCTTTTTGTCAAGACCGACCTGTCCGG
TGCCCTGAATGAACTGCAGGACGAGGCAGCGCGGCTATCGTGGCTGGCCACGACGGGCGTTCCTTGCGCA
GCTGTGCTCGACGTTGTCACTGAAGCGGGAAGGGACTGGCTGCTATTGGGCGAAGTGCCGGGGCAGGATC
TCCTGTCATCTCACCTTGCTCCTGCCGAGAAAGTATCCATCATGGCTGATGCAATGCGGCGGCTGCATAC
GCTTGATCCGGCTACCTGCCCATTCGACCACCAAGCGAAACATCGCATCGAGCGAGCACGTACTCGGATG
GAAGCCGGTCTTGTCGATCAGGATGATCTGGACGAAGAGCATCAGGGGCTCGCGCCAGCCGAACTGTTCG
CCAGGCTCAAGGCGCGCATGCCCGACGGCGAGGATCTCGTCGTGACCCATGGCGATGCCTGCTTGCCGAA
TATCATGGTGGAAAATGGCCGCTTTTCTGGATTCATCGACTGTGGCCGGCTGGGTGTGGCGGACCGCTAT
CAGGACATAGCGTTGGCTACCCGTGATATTGCTGAAGAGCTTGGCGGCGAATGGGCTGACCGCTTCCTCG
TGCTTTACGGTATCGCCGCTCCCGATTCGCAGCGCATCGCCTTCTATCGCCTTCTTGACGAGTTCTTCTG
AGCGGGACTCTGGGGTTCGAAATGACCGACCAAGCGACGCCCAACCTGCCATCACGAGATTTCGATTCCA
CCGCCGCCTTCTATGAAAGGTTGGGCTTCGGAATCGTTTTCCGGGACGCCGGCTGGATGATCCTCCAGCG
CGGGGATCTCATGCTGGAGTTCTTCGCCCACCCCAACTTGTTTATTGCAGCTTATAATGGTTACAAATAA
AGCAATAGCATCACAAATTTCACAAATAAAGCATTTTTTTCACTGCATTCTAGTTGTGGTTTGTCCAAAC
TCATCAATGTATCTTATCATGTCTGTATACCGTCGACCTCTAGCTAGAGCTTGGCGTAATCATGGTCATA
GCTGTTTCCTGTGTGAAATTGTTATCCGCTCACAATTCCACACAACATACGAGCCGGAAGCATAAAGTGT
AAAGCCTGGGGTGCCTAATGAGTGAGCTAACTCACATTAATTGCGTTGCGCTCACTGCCCGCTTTCCAGT
CGGGAAACCTGTCGTGCCAGCTGCATTAATGAATCGGCCAACGCGCGGGGAGAGGCGGTTTGCGTATTGG
GCGCTCTTCCGCTTCCTCGCTCACTGACTCGCTGCGCTCGGTCGTTCGGCTGCGGCGAGCGGTATCAGCT
CACTCAAAGGCGGTAATACGGTTATCCACAGAATCAGGGGATAACGCAGGAAAGAACATGTGAGCAAAAG
GCCAGCAAAAGGCCAGGAACCGTAAAAAGGCCGCGTTGCTGGCGTTTTTCCATAGGCTCCGCCCCCCTGA
CGAGCATCACAAAAATCGACGCTCAAGTCAGAGGTGGCGAAACCCGACAGGACTATAAAGATACCAGGCG
TTTCCCCCTGGAAGCTCCCTCGTGCGCTCTCCTGTTCCGACCCTGCCGCTTACCGGATACCTGTCCGCCT
TTCTCCCTTCGGGAAGCGTGGCGCTTTCTCATAGCTCACGCTGTAGGTATCTCAGTTCGGTGTAGGTCGT
TCGCTCCAAGCTGGGCTGTGTGCACGAACCCCCCGTTCAGCCCGACCGCTGCGCCTTATCCGGTAACTAT
CGTCTTGAGTCCAACCCGGTAAGACACGACTTATCGCCACTGGCAGCAGCCACTGGTAACAGGATTAGCA
GAGCGAGGTATGTAGGCGGTGCTACAGAGTTCTTGAAGTGGTGGCCTAACTACGGCTACACTAGAAGAAC
AGTATTTGGTATCTGCGCTCTGCTGAAGCCAGTTACCTTCGGAAAAAGAGTTGGTAGCTCTTGATCCGGC
AAACAAACCACCGCTGGTAGCGGTGGTTTTTTTGTTTGCAAGCAGCAGATTACGCGCAGAAAAAAAGGAT
CTCAAGAAGATCCTTTGATCTTTTCTACGGGGTCTGACGCTCAGTGGAACGAAAACTCACGTTAAGGGAT
TTTGGTCATGAGATTATCAAAAAGGATCTTCACCTAGATCCTTTTAAATTAAAAATGAAGTTTTAAATCA
ATCTAAAGTATATATGAGTAAACTTGGTCTGACAGTTACCAATGCTTAATCAGTGAGGCACCTATCTCAG
CGATCTGTCTATTTCGTTCATCCATAGTTGCCTGACTCCCCGTCGTGTAGATAACTACGATACGGGAGGG
CTTACCATCTGGCCCCAGTGCTGCAATGATACCGCGAGACCCACGCTCACCGGCTCCAGATTTATCAGCA
ATAAACCAGCCAGCCGGAAGGGCCGAGCGCAGAAGTGGTCCTGCAACTTTATCCGCCTCCATCCAGTCTA
TTAATTGTTGCCGGGAAGCTAGAGTAAGTAGTTCGCCAGTTAATAGTTTGCGCAACGTTGTTGCCATTGC
TACAGGCATCGTGGTGTCACGCTCGTCGTTTGGTATGGCTTCATTCAGCTCCGGTTCCCAACGATCAAGG
CGAGTTACATGATCCCCCATGTTGTGCAAAAAAGCGGTTAGCTCCTTCGGTCCTCCGATCGTTGTCAGAA
GTAAGTTGGCCGCAGTGTTATCACTCATGGTTATGGCAGCACTGCATAATTCTCTTACTGTCATGCCATC
CGTAAGATGCTTTTCTGTGACTGGTGAGTACTCAACCAAGTCATTCTGAGAATAGTGTATGCGGCGACCG
AGTTGCTCTTGCCCGGCGTCAATACGGGATAATACCGCGCCACATAGCAGAACTTTAAAAGTGCTCATCA
TTGGAAAACGTTCTTCGGGGCGAAAACTCTCAAGGATCTTACCGCTGTTGAGATCCAGTTCGATGTAACC
CACTCGTGCACCCAACTGATCTTCAGCATCTTTTACTTTCACCAGCGTTTCTGGGTGAGCAAAAACAGGA
AGGCAAAATGCCGCAAAAAAGGGAATAAGGGCGACACGGAAATGTTGAATACTCATACTCTTCCTTTTTC
AATATTATTGAAGCATTTATCAGGGTTATTGTCTCATGAGCGGATACATATTTGAATGTATTTAGAAAAA
TAAACAAATAGGGGTTCCGCGCACATTTCCCCGAAAAGTGCCACCTGACGTCGACGGATCGGGAGATCTC
CCGATCCCCTATGGTGCACTCTCAGTACAATCTGCTCTGATGCCGCATAGTTAAGCCAGTATCTGCTCCC
TGCTTGTGTGTTGGAGGTCGCTGAGTAGTGCGCGAGCAAAATTTAAGCTACAACAAGGCAAGGCTTGACC
GACAATTGCATGAAGAATCTGCTTAGGGTTAGGCGTTTTGCGCTGCTTCGCGATGTACGGGCCAGATATA
CGCGTTGACATTGATTATTGACTAGTTATTAATAGTAATCAATTACGGGGTCATTAGTTCATAGCCCATA
TATGGAGTTCCGCGTTACATAACTTACGGTAAATGGCCCGCCTGGCTGACCGCCCAACGACCCCCGCCCA
TTGACGTCAATAATGACGTATGTTCCCATAGTAACGCCAATAGGGACTTTCCATTGACGTCAATGGGTGG
AGTATTTACGGTAAACTGCCCACTTGGCAGTACATCAAGTGTATCATATGCCAAGTACGCCCCCTATTGA
CGTCAATGACGGTAAATGGCCCGCCTGGCATTATGCCCAGTACATGACCTTATGGGACTTTCCTACTTGG
CAGTACATCTACGTATTAGTCATCGCTATTACCATGGTGATGCGGTTTTGGCAGTACATCAATGGGCGTG
GATAGCGGTTTGACTCACGGGGATTTCCAAGTCTCCACCCCATTGACGTCAATGGGAGTTTGTTTTGGCA
CCAAAATCAACGGGACTTTCCAAAATGTCGTAACAACTCCGCCCCATTGACGCAAATGGGCGGTAGGCGT
GTACGGTGGGAGGTCTATATAAGCAGAGCTCTCTGGCTAACTAGAGAACCCACTGCTTACTGGCTTATCG
AAATTAATACGACTCACTATAGGGAGACCCAAGCTGGCTAGCGTTTAAACTTAAGCTTGGTACCGAGCTC
GGATCCGCCGCCGCCATGGAAAAGCAAAGATCTCCCCAGGACAACCAAATGGCAATCATCATCATGGTAG
CAGTAGGTCTTCTGGGCTTGATTACCGCCAATGAACTCGGATGGTTGGAGAGAACAAAGAGTGACCTAAG
CCATCTAATGGGAAGGAGAGAGGAGGGGGCAACCATAGGATTCTCAATGGACATTGACCTGCGGCCAGCC
TCAGCTTGGGCCATCTATGCTGCCTTGACAACTTTCATTACCCCAGCCGTCCAACATGCAGTGACCACCT
CATACAACAACTACTCCTTAATGGCGATGGCCACGCAAGCTGGAGTGTTGTTTGGCATGGGCAAAGGGAT
GCCATTCTACGCATGGGACTTTGGAGTCCCGCTGCTAATGATAGGTTGCTACTCACAATTAACACCCCTG
ACCCTAATAGTGGCCATCATTTTGCTCGTGGCGCACTACATGTACTTGATCCCAGGGCTGCAGGCAGCAG
CTGCGCGTGCTGCCCAGAAGAGAACGGCAGCTGGCATCATGAAGAACCCTGTTGTGGATGGAATAGTGGT
GACTGACATTGACACAATGACAATTGACCCCCAAGTGGAGAAAAAGATGGGACAGGTGCTACTCATAGCA
GTAGCCGTCTCCAGCGCCATACTGTCGCGGACCGCCTGGGGGTGGGGGGAGGCTGGGGCTCTGATCACAG
CCGCAACTTCCACTTTGTGGGAAGGCTCTCCGAACAAGTACTGGAACTCCTCTACAGCCACTTCACTGTG
TAACATTTTTAGGGGAAGTTACTTGGCTGGAGCTTCTCTAATCTACACAGTAACAAGAAACGCTGGCTTG
GTCAAGAGACGTGACTACAAAGACGATGACGACAAGTAGCTCGAGTCTAGAGGGCCCGTTTAAACCCGCT
GATCAGCCTCGACTGTGCCTTCTAGTTGCCAGCCATCTGTTGTTTGCCCCTCCCCCGTGCCTTCCTTGAC
CCTGGAAGGTGCCACTCCCACTGTCCTTTCCTAATAAAATGAGGAAATTGCATCGCATTGTCTGAGTAGG
TGTCATTCTATTCTGGGGGGTGGGGTGGGGCAGGACAGCAAGGGGGAGGATTGGGAAGACAATAGCAGGC
ATGCTGGGGATGCGGTGGGCTCTATGGCTTCTGAGGCGGAAAGAACCAGCTGGGGCTCTAGGGGGTATCC
CC
[124 nt withheld, positions 5953-6076]
C
[91 nt withheld, positions 6078-6168]
A
[49 nt withheld, positions 6170-6218]
CCTTTGACGTTGGAGTCCACGTTCTTTAATAGTGGA
